>Addgene plasmid #41976 | UAS-akkordion dNhe | addgene partial sequence | sequence record 59896 | pCasper-hs 5'-GCAACTACTGAAATCTGCCAAG-3'
ACTCTGAATAGGGAATTGGGAATTCGTTAACAGATCTGCGGCCGCGGCTCGAGGGTACCCAGCTCCACCG
CGGTGGCGGCCGCTCTAGAACTAGTGGATCCCCCGGGCTGCAGGAATTCCGGAACAATACTCCACGGGAT
CCTCCGACTTCGAGTGGCTTACGCATGCCTTTGAATTTGCATCTTCGCACCCGCACAGCAGCCAGCAAAA
GCCATCGCAGGAAACCCTATGGATGACCCATCAATCAAAAAACGGTTACTAGATTTATATACTGACGAAC
ATGAATACGATGAGGTTCAAGAGATACCAGAAGAGTCAAGCATTCAGCCCCCGGAGACATCAACGAGCCA
TACCAGCACAAACGGATCCAGCCACTCAGGCCCTGGAACTGCAACTGGACCAGGAGCGACATCTGCAGGC
CCGTCAGCGGGTGCGCCACAGTCACCAGTAATTGTTGTGGACTCGGTTCCCGAGCTGCCAGCGCCCAAGC
AGAAATCTGTTAAGAACTCGAAGAGCAAACAGAAGCAAAAGCAGTTGGCGAACAAATCGAAGATTCCACG
ATCTCCTTCGTTGGCGAGCAGCCTGAGTAGTCTGGCCAGCAGCCTTAGTGGTCATAGGGATCGGGACAAA
GATCGGGACAAGGATCGGGAGAACCAGAACGCCGTGCCGCCGCAGACGCCGCCGTTGCCACCGAGCTACA
AGCAGAACCAAATGAATGGTGACTCTACGGCTGCAGCTGGTGGTGGTGTTTCTGCCCCAGCCACGCCCAC
CACCGCCAATAATAACAATGCGAGCCACAACAACGGCAGCATAATGGGCGGGGGCGTGCAATTGAATCAA
TCGGACAACTCCAACCCCGTTCTTCAGGCGC
