[The description below was written by a language model from this plasmid's Addgene catalogue record.]
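Description:
UAS-akkordion dNhe is a Drosophila expression plasmid built on the pUAST backbone (about 8.9 kb without insert), the standard P-element transformation vector for GAL4/UAS-controlled transgene expression in flies. It is propagated in E. coli under ampicillin selection; the copy number is not recorded. In pUAST, the promoter listed in the record as Hsp70 is a minimal hsp70 promoter. It is placed downstream of tandem GAL4 upstream activating sequences, so it gives little transcription by itself but drives strong expression in cells that supply GAL4. An SV40 polyadenylation signal follows the cloning site, consistent with the listed 3′ sequencing primer. The backbone generally also carries P-element ends and a mini-white eye-colour marker for germline integration and identification of transformants, although the record does not itemise these features.

The insert is derived from Drosophila melanogaster DRhoGEF2 (RhoGEF2, CG9635), referred to here by the alternative name akkordion/dakkordeon. This gene encodes a Dbl-family guanine nucleotide exchange factor for Rho GTPases. The associated publication links it to the control of cell shape changes during gastrulation. The "dNhe" suffix suggests a variant of the cDNA, possibly a deletion involving NheI sites, but the record does not define the modification. It also does not give the insert size or the cloning sites, and no tags or fusion partners are listed. The construct is suited to generating transgenic flies, or to co-transfecting insect cells with a GAL4 source. Either route allows tissue- or stage-specific expression of this DRhoGEF2 form to study Rho signalling and morphogenesis.
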