Addgene plasmid #41976: UAS-akkordion dNhe
Depositing lab: Norbert Perrimon. Depositing organization: Harvard Medical School. Publication: DRhoGEF2 encodes a member of the Dbl family of oncogenes and controls cell shape changes during gastrulation in Drosophila. Hacker U, Perrimon N. Genes Dev. 1998 Jan 15;12(2):274-84. 10.1101/gad.12.2.274 PubMed 9436986.
Backbone
  Vector backbone: pUAST
  Backbone size w/o insert (bp): 8904
  Vector type: Insect Expression
Growth in bacteria
  Bacterial resistance: Ampicillin, 100 μg/mL
  Growth temperature: 37°C
  Growth strain: DH5alpha
  Copy number: Unknown
Gene/Insert
  Gene/Insert name: DRhoGEF2 (alt name: dakkordeon (akk))
  Species: D. melanogaster (fly)
  GenBank ID: AF031930
  Entrez Gene: RhoGEF2 (a.k.a. Dmel_CG9635, CG9635, DRhoGEF, DRhoGEF2, Dmel\CG9635, DrhoGEF2, Gef2, RG2, Rho-GEF2, RhoGEF, RhoGF2, RhoGef2, Su(Rho1)2B, T2, dRhoGEF, dRhoGEF2, l(2)04291, rhoGEF2, rhogef2, shar)
  Promoter: Hsp70
  Cloning method: Restriction Enzyme; 5′ cloning site unknown (unknown if destroyed); 3′ cloning site unknown (unknown if destroyed)
  Sequencing primers: 5′ pCasper-hs; 3′ SV40pA-R
Terms and licenses: Academic/Nonprofit Terms; Industry Terms: Not Available to Industry
How to cite: UAS-akkordion dNhe was a gift from Norbert Perrimon (Addgene plasmid # 41976 ; http://n2t.net/addgene:41976 ; RRID:Addgene_41976)
